>Addgene plasmid #212477 | pTwist-SARS-CoV-2 Spike-deltaC18 Q493R (CGA) G496S (TCA) Q498R (CGA) N501Y (TAT) Y505H (CAT) | addgene full sequence | sequence record 432802 | Addgene NGS Result
ATGTTTGTGTTCCTCGTTCTCCTGCCCCTCGTTTCTTCCCAATGCGTGAACCTCACAACTAGAACGCAGC
TCCCACCCGCTTACACGAACTCTTTTACTCGTGGAGTATACTATCCCGATAAAGTCTTTAGGTCCAGTGT
CCTTCATTCTACTCAAGACCTTTTCCTGCCATTCTTCTCAAATGTCACCTGGTTCCATGCTATCCACGTT
TCTGGCACCAACGGAACTAAACGATTTGATAATCCCGTCTTGCCATTTAACGATGGCGTATACTTTGCCT
CAACGGAGAAGTCCAACATTATCCGGGGATGGATATTTGGCACCACCCTGGACTCCAAGACACAGTCTCT
CCTCATTGTGAACAACGCCACCAATGTCGTCATCAAAGTCTGTGAATTTCAATTTTGTAACGATCCCTTT
CTCGGGGTTTATTATCATAAGAATAACAAGTCTTGGATGGAGTCAGAGTTCCGCGTTTACAGTTCCGCTA
ACAACTGTACTTTTGAGTACGTTTCCCAACCATTTCTCATGGATCTTGAAGGGAAGCAAGGCAACTTCAA
GAATCTCCGCGAATTTGTGTTTAAGAATATAGACGGCTACTTCAAAATTTATAGCAAGCATACCCCGATA
AATCTGGTTCGGGATCTCCCTCAAGGCTTCTCCGCGTTGGAACCCCTCGTGGACTTGCCGATTGGCATCA
ACATCACCCGGTTCCAAACCCTTCTTGCCCTTCATCGAAGCTACCTCACGCCTGGCGACAGTAGTAGTGG
TTGGACAGCGGGCGCAGCAGCCTACTATGTGGGATATTTGCAACCACGCACCTTTCTTCTCAAATATAAC
GAAAACGGAACAATTACCGATGCCGTAGACTGTGCCCTCGATCCCCTGTCCGAAACTAAATGCACACTCA
AGTCCTTCACAGTTGAGAAAGGCATATACCAAACCAGTAACTTCCGCGTCCAACCCACCGAATCCATTGT
TCGATTCCCTAACATCACCAATTTGTGTCCTTTCGGTGAAGTATTTAATGCCACTCGATTTGCATCAGTT
TATGCCTGGAATCGCAAGCGAATATCAAATTGTGTTGCAGATTATAGTGTCCTGTATAATAGCGCATCAT
TCAGCACTTTTAAGTGTTATGGGGTCAGCCCTACGAAATTGAATGACTTGTGTTTTACCAACGTTTACGC
AGATTCTTTCGTCATACGCGGCGACGAAGTCCGACAGATTGCACCGGGGCAAACCGGAAAGATAGCAGAC
TATAATTATAAGTTGCCGGATGACTTCACCGGCTGCGTTATAGCATGGAACTCCAATAATCTCGATTCAA
AAGTCGGCGGCAACTATAATTATCTTTACCGCCTGTTTCGCAAGTCAAATCTGAAGCCCTTTGAACGTGA
CATCTCCACCGAAATTTATCAAGCTGGCAGCACCCCATGTAATGGAGTGGAAGGGTTTAACTGTTATTTT
CCCCTTCGATCATACTCATTTCGACCAACATATGGGGTGGGCCATCAACCATATCGGGTGGTAGTCTTGA
GCTTTGAGCTGCTCCACGCACCGGCTACAGTTTGCGGACCGAAGAAAAGCACTAACCTGGTGAAGAATAA
ATGTGTGAACTTCAACTTTAATGGGCTCACCGGAACAGGGGTGCTGACAGAATCAAACAAGAAATTTCTC
CCTTTTCAACAATTTGGTAGAGACATTGCCGATACCACAGATGCCGTCCGCGATCCGCAAACACTGGAAA
TCCTCGATATAACACCCTGTAGCTTCGGCGGGGTCAGCGTGATAACTCCCGGAACGAACACATCCAACCA
AGTGGCTGTCCTGTATCAAGATGTCAACTGTACCGAAGTCCCTGTGGCGATACACGCCGACCAACTGACA
CCCACCTGGAGAGTCTACTCAACAGGTTCCAATGTCTTTCAAACTAGAGCGGGTTGTCTCATTGGCGCTG
AGCATGTCAATAATTCATACGAATGTGATATTCCTATTGGGGCAGGAATCTGTGCGTCTTATCAAACTCA
AACGAACTCACCACGGCGCGCTCGCTCAGTAGCCAGCCAGTCCATAATCGCCTATACCATGAGTCTCGGG
GCTGAGAACTCCGTGGCTTATTCAAACAATTCCATCGCAATCCCAACTAACTTTACCATTAGCGTTACCA
CGGAAATCTTGCCCGTCAGCATGACTAAGACGAGCGTAGACTGTACGATGTATATCTGTGGGGATTCCAC
CGAGTGTAGCAACCTCTTGCTTCAATACGGGTCTTTCTGTACTCAACTCAACCGAGCATTGACCGGAATT
GCGGTCGAACAAGACAAGAATACCCAAGAGGTGTTCGCACAAGTAAAGCAAATATACAAAACGCCGCCAA
TCAAAGATTTTGGCGGGTTTAATTTTAGCCAAATACTGCCAGACCCATCTAAGCCTTCAAAACGCAGCTT
TATCGAGGATCTGCTGTTCAACAAAGTTACGTTGGCTGACGCGGGTTTCATTAAGCAGTATGGGGATTGT
TTGGGAGACATTGCGGCCCGCGACCTTATCTGTGCTCAAAAATTCAATGGGTTGACAGTTCTGCCCCCTC
TGCTCACTGATGAGATGATTGCACAGTATACATCAGCATTGTTGGCAGGAACCATTACATCCGGCTGGAC
TTTTGGCGCGGGTGCGGCCCTTCAAATACCTTTCGCTATGCAAATGGCTTACAGATTCAATGGGATTGGT
GTCACGCAAAATGTATTGTATGAAAATCAGAAGCTGATCGCTAATCAATTTAACAGCGCGATTGGCAAGA
TCCAAGATTCACTGTCAAGCACAGCGTCCGCCCTCGGCAAACTCCAAGATGTTGTGAATCAAAACGCCCA
GGCCCTGAATACCCTCGTGAAGCAACTGAGTTCTAACTTCGGCGCAATCTCCAGCGTCCTCAACGACATA
TTGTCCAGACTTGATAAGGTGGAAGCCGAGGTGCAAATTGATCGGCTCATCACAGGCAGGCTCCAGTCAC
TCCAAACTTATGTGACACAACAGTTGATCCGGGCTGCTGAGATACGAGCAAGCGCCAACCTGGCCGCCAC
TAAAATGTCAGAGTGCGTGCTCGGGCAGTCCAAACGGGTTGACTTTTGTGGCAAGGGCTATCACTTGATG
TCCTTCCCCCAATCCGCCCCACATGGAGTGGTCTTTCTCCACGTCACTTATGTCCCTGCTCAAGAGAAGA
ACTTTACGACAGCTCCAGCAATCTGTCACGATGGCAAAGCGCACTTTCCCAGGGAAGGCGTTTTCGTCAG
TAATGGCACGCATTGGTTTGTGACCCAAAGGAATTTCTATGAACCCCAAATCATAACCACTGACAATACA
TTTGTCTCAGGCAACTGTGATGTGGTCATTGGGATCGTGAACAACACGGTATATGATCCCCTGCAACCCG
AGTTGGATAGCTTCAAAGAGGAATTGGATAAATACTTTAAGAATCATACTTCACCCGATGTTGATCTCGG
GGACATATCAGGAATAAATGCAAGTGTCGTCAACATTCAGAAAGAGATTGATCGCCTTAATGAGGTCGCC
AAGAACTTGAATGAATCTTTGATCGACTTGCAAGAACTGGGCAAATACGAACAATATATTAAATGGCCCT
GGTACATTTGGTTGGGCTTTATCGCCGGACTTATAGCTATCGTTATGGTCACAATTATGTTGTGCTGTAT
GACTAGCTGTTGTTCCTGCTTGAAAGGATGTTGCAGTTGCGGATCTTGTTGTAAATAAAGGATCCTCTAG
AAGTTGTCTCCTCCTGCACTGACTGACTGATACAATCGATTTCTGGATCCGCAGGCCTAATCAACCTCTG
GATTACAAAATTTGTGAAAGATTGACTGGTATTCTTAACTATGTTGCTCCTTTTACGCTATGTGGATACG
CTGCTTTAATGCCTTTGTATCATGCTATTGCTTCCCGTATGGCTTTCATTTTCTCCTCCTTGTATAAATC
CTGGTTGCTGTCTCTTTATGAGGAGTTGTGGCCCGTTGTCAGGCAACGTGGCGTGGTGTGCACTGTGTTT
GCTGACGCAACCCCCACTGGTTGGGGCATTGCCACCACCTGTCAGCTCCTTTCCGGGACTTTCGCTTTCC
CCCTCCCTATTGCCACGGCGGAACTCATCGCCGCCTGCCTTGCCCGCTGCTGGACAGGGGCTCGGCTGTT
GGGCACTGACAATTCCGTGGTGTTGTCGGGGAAGCTGACGTCCTTTCCATGGCTGCTCGCCTGTGTTGCC
ACCTGGATTCTGCGCGGGACGTCCTTCTGCTACGTCCCTTCGGCCCTCAATCCAGCGGACCTTCCTTCCC
GCGGCCTGCTGCCGGCTCTGCGGCCTCTTCCGCGTCTTCGCCTTCGCCCTCAGACGAGTCGGATCTCCCT
TTGGGCCGCCTCCCCGCCTGTCTAGCTTGACTGACTGAGATACAGCGTACCTTCAGCTCACAGACATGAT
AAGATACATTGATGAGTTTGGACAAACCACAACTAGAATGCAGTGAAAAAAATGCTTTATTTGTGAAATT
TGTGATGCTATTGCTTTATTTGTAACCATTATAAGCTGCAATAAACAAGTTAACAACAACAATTGCATTC
ATTTTATGTTTCAGGTTCAGGGGGAGGTGTGGGAGGTTTTTTAAAGCAAGTAAAACCTCTACAAATGTGG
TATTGGCCCATCTCTATCGGTATCGTAGCATAACCCCTTGGGGCCTCTAAACGGGTCTTGAGGGGTTTTT
TGTGCCCCTCGGGCCGGATTGCTATCTACCGGCATTGGCGCAGAAAAAAATGCCTGATGCGACGCTGCGC
GTCTTATACTCCCACATATGCCAGATTCAGCAACGGATACGGCTTCCCCAACTTGCCCACTTCCATACGT
GTCCTCCTTACCAGAAATTTATCCTTAAGGTCGTCAGCTATCCTGCAGGCGATCTCTCGATTTCGATCAA
GACATTCCTTTAATGGTCTTTTCTGGACACCACTAGGGGTCAGAAGTAGTTCATCAAACTTTCTTCCCTC
CCTAATCTCATTGGTTACCTTGGGCTATCGAAACTTAATTAAGCGATCTGCATCTCAATTAGTCAGCAAC
CATAGTCCCGCCCCTAACTCCGCCCATCCCGCCCCTAACTCCGCCCAGTTCCGCCCATTCTCCGCCCCAT
CGCTGACTAATTTTTTTTATTTATGCAGAGGCCGAGGCCGCCTCGGCCTCTGAGCTATTCCAGAAGTAGT
GAGGAGGCTTTTTTGGAGGCCTAGGCTTTTGCAAAGGAGGTAGCCAACATGATTGAACAAGATGGATTGC
ACGCAGGTTCTCCCGCCGCTTGGGTGGAGAGGCTATTCGGCTATGACTGGGCACAACAGACAATCGGCTG
CTCTGATGCCGCCGTGTTCCGGCTGTCAGCGCAGGGGCGCCCGGTTCTTTTTGTCAAGACCGACCTGTCC
GGTGCCCTGAATGAACTCCAGGACGAGGCAGCGCGGCTATCGTGGCTGGCCACGACGGGCGTTCCTTGCG
CAGCTGTGCTCGACGTTGTCACTGAAGCGGGAAGGGACTGGCTGCTATTGGGCGAAGTGCCGGGGCAGGA
TCTCCTGTCATCTCACCTTGCTCCTGCCGAGAAAGTATCCATCATGGCTGATGCAATGCGGCGGCTGCAT
ACGCTTGATCCGGCTACCTGCCCATTCGACCACCAAGCGAAACATCGCATCGAGCGAGCACGTACTCGGA
TGGAAGCCGGTCTTGTCGATCAGGATGATCTGGACGAAGAGCATCAGGGGCTCGCGCCAGCCGAACTGTT
CGCCAGGCTCAAGGCGCGGATGCCCGACGGCGAGGATCTCGTCGTGACCCACGGCGATGCCTGCTTGCCG
AATATCATGGTGGAAAATGGCCGCTTTTCTGGATTCATCGACTGTGGCCGGCTGGGTGTGGCGGACCGCT
ATCAGGACATAGCGTTGGCTACCCGTGATATTGCTGAAGAGCTTGGCGGCGAATGGGCTGACCGCTTCCT
CGTGCTTTACGGTATCGCCGCTCCCGATTCGCAGCGCATCGCCTTCTATCGCCTTCTTGACGAGTTCTTC
TAGTATGTAAGCCCTGTGCCTTCTAGTTGCCAGCCATCTGTTGTTTGCCCCTCCCCCGTGCCTTCCTTGA
CCCTGGAAGGTGCCACTCCCACTGTCCTTTCCTAATAAAATGAGGAAATTGCATCGCATTGTCTGAGTAG
GTGTCATTCTATTCTGGGGGGTGGGGTGGGGCAGGACAGCAAGGGGGAGGATTGGGAAGACAATAGCAGG
CATGCTGGGGATGCGGTGGGCTCTATGGTTAATTAACCAGTCAAGTCAGCTACTTGGCGAGATCGACTTG
TCTGGGTTTCGACTACGCTCAGAATTGCGTCAGTCAAGTTCGATCTGGTCCTTGCTATTGCACCCGTTCT
CCGATTACGAGTTTCATTTAAATCATGTGAGCAAAAGGCCAGCAAAAGGCCAGGAACCGTAAAAAGGCCG
CGTTGCTGGCGTTTTTCCATAGGCTCCGCCCCCCTGACGAGCATCACAAAAATCGACGCTCAAGTCAGAG
GTGGCGAAACCCGACAGGACTATAAAGATACCAGGCGTTTCCCCCTGGAAGCTCCCTCGTGCGCTCTCCT
GTTCCGACCCTGCCGCTTACCGGATACCTGTCCGCCTTTCTCCCTTCGGGAAGCGTGGCGCTTTCTCATA
GCTCACGCTGTAGGTATCTCAGTTCGGTGTAGGTCGTTCGCTCCAAGCTGGGCTGTGTGCACGAACCCCC
CGTTCAGCCCGACCGCTGCGCCTTATCCGGTAACTATCGTCTTGAGTCCAACCCGGTAAGACACGACTTA
TCGCCACTGGCAGCAGCCACTGGTAACAGGATTAGCAGAGCGAGGTATGTAGGCGGTGCTACAGAGTTCT
TGAAGTGGTGGCCTAACTACGGCTACACTAGAAGAACAGTATTTGGTATCTGCGCTCTGCTGAAGCCAGT
TACCTTCGGAAAAAGAGTTGGTAGCTCTTGATCCGGCAAACAAACCACCGCTGGTAGCGGTGGTTTTTTT
GTTTGCAAGCAGCAGATTACGCGCAGAAAAAAAGGATCTCAAGAAGATCCTTTGATCTTTTCTACGGGGT
CTGACGCTCAGTGGAACGAAAACTCACGTTAAGGGATTTTGGTCATGAGATTATCAAAAAGGATCTTCAC
CTAGATCCTTTTAAATTAAAAATGAAGTTTTAAATCAATCTAAAGTATATATGAGTAAACTTGGTCTGAC
AGTTACCAATGCTTAATCAGTGAGGCACCTATCTCAGCGATCTGTCTATTTCGTTCATCCATAGTTGCAT
TTAAATTTCCGAACTCTCCAAGGCCCTCGTCGGAAAATCTTCAAACCTTTCGTCCGATCCATCTTGCAGG
CTACCTCTCGAACGAACTATCGCAAGTCTCTTGGCCGGCCTTGCGCCTTGGCTATTGCTTGGCAGCGCCT
ATCGCCAGGTATTACTCCAATCCCGAATATCCGAGATCGGGATCACCCGAGAGAAGTTCAACCTACATCC
TCAATCCCGATCTATCCGAGATCCGAGGAATATCGAAATCGGGGCGCGCCTGGTGTACCGAGAACGATCC
TCTCAGTGCGAGTCTCGACGATCCATATCGTTGCTTGGCAGTCAGCCAGTCGGAATCCAGCTTGGGACCC
AGGAAGTCCAATCGTCAGATATTGTACTCAAGCCTGGTCACGGCAGCGTACCGATCTGTTTAAACCTAGA
TATTGATAGTCTGATCGGTCAACGTATAATCGAGTCCTAGCTTTTGCAAACATCTATCAAGAGACAGGAT
CAGCAGGAGGCTTTCGCATGAGTATTCAACATTTCCGTGTCGCCCTTATTCCCTTTTTTGCGGCATTTTG
CCTTCCTGTTTTTGCTCACCCAGAAACGCTGGTGAAAGTAAAAGATGCTGAAGATCAGTTGGGTGCGCGA
GTGGGTTACATCGAACTGGATCTCAACAGCGGTAAGATCCTTGAGAGTTTTCGCCCCGAAGAACGCTTTC
CAATGATGAGCACTTTTAAAGTTCTGCTATGTGGCGCGGTATTATCCCGTATTGACGCCGGGCAAGAGCA
ACTCGGTCGCCGCATACACTATTCTCAGAATGACTTGGTTGAGTATTCACCAGTCACAGAAAAGCATCTT
ACGGATGGCATGACAGTAAGAGAATTATGCAGTGCTGCCATAACCATGAGTGATAACACTGCGGCCAACT
TACTTCTGACAACGATTGGAGGACCGAAGGAGCTAACCGCTTTTTTGCACAACATGGGGGATCATGTAAC
TCGCCTTGATCGTTGGGAACCGGAGCTGAATGAAGCCATACCAAACGACGAGCGTGACACCACGATGCCT
GTAGCAATGGCAACAACCTTGCGTAAACTATTAACTGGCGAACTACTTACTCTAGCTTCCCGGCAACAGT
TGATAGACTGGATGGAGGCGGATAAAGTTGCAGGACCACTTCTGCGCTCGGCCCTTCCGGCTGGCTGGTT
TATTGCTGATAAATCTGGAGCCGGTGAGCGTGGGTCTCGCGGTATCATTGCAGCACTGGGGCCAGATGGT
AAGCCCTCCCGTATCGTAGTTATCTACACGACGGGGAGTCAGGCAACTATGGATGAACGAAATAGACAGA
TCGCTGAGATAGGTGCCTCACTGATTAAGCATTGGTAACCGATTCTAGGTGCATTGGCGCAGAAAAAAAT
GCCTGATGCGACGCTGCGCGTCTTATACTCCCACATATGCCAGATTCAGCAACGGATACGGCTTCCCCAA
CTTGCCCACTTCCATACGTGTCCTCCTTACCAGAAATTTATCCTTAAGATCCCGAATCGTTTAAACTCGA
CTCTGGCTCTATCGAATCTCCGTCGTTTCGAGCTTACGCGAACAGCCGTGGCGCTCATTTGCTCGTCGGG
CATCGAATCTCGTCAGCTATCGTCAGCTTACCTTTTTGGCAGCGATCGCGGCTCCCGACATCTTGGACCA
TTAGCTCCACAGGTATCTTCTTCCCTCTAGTGGTCATAACAGCAGCTTCAGCTACCTCTCAATTCAAAAA
ACCCCTCAAGACCCGTTTAGAGGCCCCAAGGGGTTATGCTATCAATCGTTGCGTTACACACACAAAAAAC
CAACACACATCCATCTTCGATGGATAGCGATTTTATTATCTAACTGCTGATCGAGTGTAGCCAGATCTAG
TAATCAATTACGGGGTCATTAGTTCATAGCCCATATATGGAGTTCCGCGTTACATAACTTACGGTAAATG
GCCCGCCTGGCTGACCGCCCAACGACCCCCGCCCATTGACGTCAATAATGACGTATGTTCCCATAGTAAC
GCCAATAGGGACTTTCCATTGACGTCAATGGGTGGAGTATTTACGGTAAACTGCCCACTTGGCAGTACAT
CAAGTGTATCATATGCCAAGTACGCCCCCTATTGACGTCAATGACGGTAAATGGCCCGCCTGGCATTATG
CCCAGTACATGACCTTATGGGACTTTCCTACTTGGCAGTACATCTACGTATTAGTCATCGCTATTACCAT
GCTGATGCGGTTTTGGCAGTACATCAATGGGCGTGGATAGCGGTTTGACTCACGGGGATTTCCAAGTCTC
CACCCCATTGACGTCAATGGGAGTTTGTTTTGGCACCAAAATCAACGGGACTTTCCAAAATGTCGTAACA
ACTCCGCCCCATTGACGCAAATGGGCGGTAGGCGTGTACGGTGGGAGGTCTATATAAGCAGAGCTGGTTT
AGTGAACCGTCAGATCGCCTGGAGACGCCATCCACGCTGTTTTGACCTCCATAGAAGACACCGGGACCGA
TCCAGCCTCCCCTCGAAGCTTACATGTGGTACCGAGCTCGGATCCTGAGAACTTCAGGGTGAGTCTATGG
GACCCTTGATGTTTTCTTTCCCCTTCTTTTCTATGGTTAAGTTCATGTCATAGGAAGGGGAGAAGTAACA
GGGTACACATATTGACCAAATCAGGGTAATTTTGCATTTGTAATTTTAAAAAATGCTTTCTTCTTTTAAT
ATACTTTTTTGTTTATCTTATTTCTAATACTTTCCCTAATCTCTTTCTTTCAGGGCAATAATGATACAAT
GTATCATGCCTCTTTGCACCATTCTAAAGAATAACAGTGATAATTTCTGGGTTAAGGCAATAGCAATATT
TCTGCATATAAATATTTCTGCATATAAATTGTAACTGATGTAAGAGGTTTCATATTGCTAATAGCAGCTA
CAATCCAGCTACCATTCTGCTTTTATTTTATGGTTGGGATAAGGCTGGATTATTCTGAGTCCAAGCTAGG
CCCTTTTGCTAATCATGTTCATACCTCTTATCTTCCTCCCACAGCTCCTGGGCAACGTGCTGGTCTGTGT
GCTGGCCCATCACTTTGGCAAAGGCGGCCGCC
Features (pLannotate 1.2.2; 21 found; start..end, strand, type, name):
      1..3765    +  CDS            S: SPIKE_SARS2 - Experimental evidence at protein level: Swiss-Prot protein existence level 1. [Spike glycoprotein]: May down-regulate host tetherin (BST2) by lysosomal degradation, thereby counteracting its antiviral activity. From Severe acute respiratory syndrome coronavirus 2 (2019-nCoV) (SARS-CoV-2).
   3839..4427    +  misc_feature   WPRE: woodchuck hepatitis virus posttranscriptional regulatory element
   4480..4601    -  polyA_signal   SV40 poly(A) signal: SV40 polyadenylation signal
   4624..4693    -  CDS            large T antigen (fragment): large T antigen from SV40 (simian virus 40)
   4716..4762    +  terminator     T7 terminator: transcription terminator for bacteriophage T7 RNA polymerase
   4792..4928    +  terminator     rrnG terminator: transcription terminator from the E. coli ribosomal RNA rrnG operon (Albrechtsen et al., 1991)
   4973..5044    +  misc_feature   3' β-globin insulator: insulator downstream of the human β-globin locus (Farrell et al., 2002)
   5089..5285    +  promoter       SV40 promoter: SV40 early promoter
   5299..6090    +  CDS            neo: KKA2_KLEPN - Also known as kan, nptII. Experimental evidence at protein level: Swiss-Prot protein existence level 1. Resistance to kanamycin, neomycin, paromomycin, ribostamycin, butirosin and gentamicin B. From Klebsiella pneumoniae.
   6104..6328    +  polyA_signal   bGH poly(A) signal: bovine growth hormone polyadenylation signal
   6524..7112    -  rep_origin     ori: high-copy-number ColE1/pMB1/pBR322/pUC origin of replication
   7284..7348    -  CDS            bla(M) (fragment): β-lactamase lacking the signal sequence; bla(M); allows cytosolic expression of β-lactamase
   7858..8718    +  CDS            AmpR: β-lactamase; bla; confers resistance to ampicillin, carbenicillin, and related antibiotics
   8731..8867    +  terminator     rrnG terminator: transcription terminator from the E. coli ribosomal RNA rrnG operon (Albrechtsen et al., 1991)
   9019..9090    +  misc_feature   5' β-globin insulator: insulator upstream of the human β-globin locus (Farrell et al., 2002)
   9095..9141    -  terminator     T7 terminator: transcription terminator for bacteriophage T7 RNA polymerase
   9159..9207    -  polyA_signal   poly(A) signal: synthetic polyadenylation signal
   9288..9591    +  enhancer       CMV enhancer: human cytomegalovirus immediate early enhancer
   9664..9681    -  promoter       CMV promoter (fragment): human cytomegalovirus (CMV) immediate early promoter
   9744..9795    +  promoter       CMVd2 promoter: truncated human cytomegalovirus (CMV) immediate early promoter that yields moderately reduced expression relative to the full-length promoter
   9929..10404   +  intron         β-globin intron: internally truncated intron from human β-globin
