[The description below was written by a language model from this plasmid's Addgene catalogue record and pLannotate feature annotations shown in this document.]
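Description:
pTwist-SARS-CoV-2 Spike-deltaC18 Q493R G496S Q498R N501Y Y505H is a mammalian expression plasmid of about 10.5 kb, built on the commercial pTwist-CMV-BetaGlobin-WPRE-Neo backbone. It is intended to supply a mutant SARS-CoV-2 spike glycoprotein for pseudovirus production. It is propagated in E. coli from a high-copy ColE1/pUC-type origin under ampicillin selection (AmpR). A separate SV40 early promoter–neo–bGH poly(A) cassette would allow G418 selection in mammalian cells.

The payload is a spike open reading frame of roughly 3.8 kb carrying five substitutions clustered in the receptor-binding region: Q493R, G496S, Q498R, N501Y and Y505H. The codons used for each change are given in the plasmid name. The "deltaC18" designation indicates deletion of the C-terminal 18 residues of the cytoplasmic tail, a truncation commonly used to improve spike incorporation into pseudotyped particles. The catalogue lists the promoter as CAG, but the backbone name and the annotated features instead show a CMV enhancer with CMV promoter elements followed by a truncated human β-globin intron, so the two sources do not fully agree. Downstream of the coding sequence, a WPRE enhances transcript stability and expression, and an SV40 polyadenylation signal ends the transcript. β-globin insulators, bacterial and T7 terminators and an upstream synthetic poly(A) signal flank the cassette, which should limit transcriptional read-through from neighbouring elements.

The plasmid has no viral packaging elements of its own. It would act as the envelope-expressing component, co-transfected with other pseudovirus components that the record does not describe. The associated work concerns how ongoing spike evolution allows escape from vaccine-induced antibody responses, which fits use of this mutation set in pseudovirus neutralization assays.
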