Addgene plasmid #212477: pTwist-SARS-CoV-2 Spike-deltaC18 Q493R (CGA) G496S (TCA) Q498R (CGA) N501Y (TAT) Y505H (CAT)
Purpose: Encodes SARS-CoV-2 spike Q493R, G496S, Q498R, N501Y, Y505H for pseudovirus production
Depositing lab: Alejandro Balazs. Depositing organization: Massachusetts General Hospital. Publication: Ongoing evolution of SARS-CoV-2 drives escape from mRNA vaccine-induced humoral immunity. Roederer AL, Cao Y, Denis KS, Sheehan ML, Li CJ, Lam EC, Gregory DJ, Poznansky MC, Iafrate AJ, Canaday DH, Gravenstein S, Garcia-Beltran WF, Balazs AB. medRxiv [Preprint]. 2024 Mar 7:2024.03.05.24303815. doi: 10.1101/2024.03.05.24303815. PubMed 38496628.
Backbone
  Vector backbone: pTwist-CMV-BetaGlobin-WPRE-Neo
  Backbone manufacturer: Twist
  Vector type: Mammalian Expression
Growth in bacteria
  Bacterial resistance: Ampicillin, 100 μg/mL
  Growth temperature: 37°C
  Growth strain: DH5alpha
  Copy number: High Copy
Gene/Insert
  Gene/Insert name: SARS-CoV-2 Spike Q493R, G496S, Q498R, N501Y, Y505H
  Species: Severe acute respiratory syndrome coronavirus 2
  Mutation: Q493R, G496S, Q498R, N501Y, Y505H
  Entrez Gene: S (a.k.a. GU280_gp02, spike glycoprotein)
  Promoter: CAG
  Cloning method: Ligation Independent Cloning
Terms and licenses: Academic/Nonprofit Terms; Industry Terms: Not Available to Industry
Depositor comments: Please visit https://www.medrxiv.org/content/10.1101/2024.03.05.24303815v1 for medRxiv preprint.
How to cite: pTwist-SARS-CoV-2 Spike-deltaC18 Q493R (CGA) G496S (TCA) Q498R (CGA) N501Y (TAT) Y505H (CAT) was a gift from Alejandro Balazs (Addgene plasmid # 212477 ; http://n2t.net/addgene:212477 ; RRID:Addgene_212477)
